Addgene plasmid #198771: pHW489
Purpose: Drives specific expression in the ALA neurons
Depositing lab: Paul Sternberg. Depositing organization: California Institute of Technology. Publication: A cGAL-UAS bipartite expression toolkit for Caenorhabditis elegans sensory neurons. Nava S, Palma W, Wan X, Oh JY, Gharib S, Wang H, Revanna JS, Tan M, Zhang M, Liu J, Chen CH, Lee JS, Perry B, Sternberg PW. Proc Natl Acad Sci U S A. 2023 Dec 19;120(51):e2221680120. doi: 10.1073/pnas.2221680120. Epub 2023 Dec 14. PubMed 38096407.
Backbone
  Vector backbone: pHW393
  Backbone size w/o insert (bp): 3611
  Vector type: Worm Expression
Growth in bacteria
  Bacterial resistance: Ampicillin, 100 μg/mL
  Growth temperature: 37°C
  Growth strain: DH5alpha
  Copy number: High Copy
Gene/Insert
  Gene/Insert name: Pflp-24-GAL4-SK(DBD)-VP64
  Species: C. elegans (nematode)
  Insert size (bp): 2515
  Cloning method: Restriction Enzyme; 5′ cloning site Unknown (unknown if destroyed); 3′ cloning site Unknown (unknown if destroyed)
Terms and licenses: Academic/Nonprofit Terms; Industry Terms: Not Available to Industry
How to cite: pHW489 was a gift from Paul Sternberg (Addgene plasmid # 198771 ; http://n2t.net/addgene:198771 ; RRID:Addgene_198771)
