[The description below was written by a language model from this plasmid's Addgene catalogue record and pLannotate feature annotations shown in this document.]
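Description:
pHW489 is a C. elegans expression plasmid built on the pHW393 backbone and serves as a "driver" construct in the cGAL-UAS bipartite expression system for worms. It is maintained in E. coli as a high-copy plasmid through a ColE1/pUC-type origin and selected with ampicillin via the β-lactamase gene and its native promoter. Remnants of a pUC-style cloning region (a lacI fragment, CAP binding site, lac promoter and operator, and part of the pUC18/19 polylinker) are also annotated, but they are backbone carry-over and have no role in the worm payload.

The insert is named Pflp-24-GAL4-SK(DBD)-VP64: the promoter of the C. elegans neuropeptide gene flp-24 placed upstream of a synthetic transcription factor, in which a GAL4 DNA-binding domain is fused to the VP64 activation domain, made of tandem repeats of the minimal herpes simplex virus VP16 activation motif. In the feature table, the GAL4 fragment is detected downstream of the polylinker remnant, followed by a short match to VP16-repeat sequence (labelled as a VP96 fragment by the annotation tool). The unannotated stretch upstream of the polylinker remnant presumably holds the flp-24 promoter. Any 3′ UTR following the coding region is likewise not annotated and is not stated in the record.

According to the record, the construct drives expression specifically in the ALA neurons. In use, the GAL4-VP64 driver made in those cells binds UAS sites in a separate effector transgene and activates it. Crossing a single ALA driver line to different UAS effector strains therefore allows reporters, sensors or perturbation tools to be expressed in that neuron type.
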