Features (pLannotate 1.2.2; 10 found; start..end, strand, type, name):
   2535..2552    -  misc_feature   MCS (fragment): pUC18/19 multiple cloning site
   2662..3102    +  CDS            GAL4 (fragment): GAL4_YEAST - Experimental evidence at protein level: Swiss-Prot protein existence level 1. This protein is a positive regulator for the gene expression of the galactose-induced genes such as GAL1, GAL2, GAL7, GAL10, and MEL1 which code for the enzymes used to convert galactose to glucose. It recognizes a 17 base pair sequence in (5'-CGGRNNRCYNYNCNCCG-3') the upstream activating sequence (UAS-G) of these genes. From Saccharomyces cerevisiae (strain ATCC 204508 / S288c) (Baker's yeast).
   3280..3296    +  CDS            VP96 (fragment): 6 tandem repeats of the minimal activation domain of herpes simplex virus VP16 (Cheng et al., 2013)
   3847..3951    +  promoter       AmpR promoter: bla
   3952..4812    +  CDS            AmpR: β-lactamase; bla; confers resistance to ampicillin, carbenicillin, and related antibiotics
   4983..5571    +  rep_origin     ori: high-copy-number ColE1/pMB1/pBR322/pUC origin of replication
   5754..5846    +  CDS            lacI (fragment): lac repressor; lacI; The lac repressor binds to the lac operator to inhibit transcription in E. coli. This inhibition can be relieved by adding lactose or isopropyl-β-D-thiogalactopyranoside (IPTG).
   5859..5880    +  protein_bind   CAP binding site: CAP binding activates transcription in the presence of cAMP. E. coli catabolite activator protein
   5895..5925    +  promoter       lac promoter: promoter for the E. coli lac operon
   5933..5949    +  protein_bind   lac operator: The lac repressor binds to the lac operator to inhibit transcription in E. coli. This inhibition can be relieved by adding lactose or isopropyl-β-D-thiogalactopyranoside (IPTG). lac repressor encoded by lacI
>Addgene plasmid #198771 | pHW489 | addgene full sequence | sequence record 390234 | Addgene NGS Result
AAGCTTGCATGCCTCTTACCTAAAACCCACAAAATTCGTAATTTGTAGACACCAAAGCAGTAATTTTTAA
TTGCGTGTAAAATCAATAGTATATCTCAAAAATCATCCAACCACTTTTTCCCGAATAAAACTCCCATTTC
TGAGTACATACTCAACTACGAGCACACCCCGGGGAGTCCTTTCAAATAATTTTTTCGTGGCTCAAAGTGG
TTTTGAAACAAAATGATGTGAAGAGCAATTAAATGTATTTTGTTTGTTTTTTCTCTCAATTTTTGTTTCA
AACGTTTGTGCCAGCTTCAGGAACTTGCGAAACGGCTATGTACATCTGATAAACAAGTGAGAGTAATTAG
ATGATCCCGGAAGTAAGAAATTAATTGTTGATCTCGATTAGAGATAGAAAATTAAAAAAAGAATGTGCCT
CTTTTCAGAGAACGGTCATTTTTTTCCGCGGTTTTAGCAGGGTTTTTTTTCAAGGTTTTGAAAGTGAAGA
TATTTCTGGTTATCAAGTTTTCTTTATGGAAAAATGTTTGAAAATTTGACAAAAGGTATTTTAAATCAAA
TATAGCAAAAAATCCACAAAAAAAATTCGACCAGGTTAGCCAGCAAACGCAAAAATATTGCGCGGGAATT
CAAATTTGATCCGGCCGTTACTTTGATTGTTTGCAAAAAAAAATCATTTAAAAAAATCATTTAAAAAATT
TAGAAAATTATTTACATTTTTTTTTTACGGTCATTAAATTTTTTTTGACTCTACTCCACCTTAAAGATTA
ACGAAGTTTCTAATAACAAAAATTTTTGAAATACAGTTTCACTAGTTTCCTATCTGATTTATCGGCAAAA
CTTTTCATAATTTACTTCCAGAATAATAATAATGACATCATTTTACTTTCCGCCCAATAAAATATTTGAA
AGTTTGAAAAAGTGGGCGGGGGGATGACACCCACCTTCGGAGAAAAGAGTTCTAGACATGTTGTACGTAA
AGTTTCAATTTCAATTTCCGTTTTTTTTTCAATTTCAACACCCATAAAATGGGATGGATAAGCACTTGGG
GTCAAGTTTGAAGTAATTGATTTCCTCCCTTTTTTGAAATTGTTTCAAGACAAAATTTTGTTTCCCGCGA
AGAGATTTGAATTTTCCGCTTAATTTTTAAAACTGTTCATGGAATCGTCCAACATTTTTTGGAGTTTTTT
TTCAAAAATTACAGCATTGGTGGTAGTGGCAGCAGATGGCAAAAATTTTTAGGAATTGATTTTTTTTTTA
GTCCTTTCTTATTTTTAAGAATTTTATAAATTTTCCAGTTGGATCTGATTTTTGAATTCCAAAAAAATAT
TGACTCAAAAATTCTAAATCGGGAAAAAAATTAAAAATTCCTTTCCCATTGGGTGGAATTTCAAATGTTT
TACTGAAATACCAATTGATCATTCTCGAGATTTTTTCATGAAAAAAGTAGACACTGAGACAATGATAAAA
ATACGTATGTTTTTGAAAAAATACATGACGTATGCACTTAAAGATGGAGTACAGTTTGTGGGTATTTTGC
TTAAATAGACTAAAAGTGGGCCAAAGTCACCTAATTTCATAACGAGAAAACACAAAAAATGTTGAAAAAT
TTTTTATGGCGGATCAGAAAAAAAGAGCCAAATTTTGCTAAAATCTGAAATTTTGCACACGTTTCAGCTT
TCCGAACAAATTCGTTTCAATTTCATTTCAAAATCCAATAAATCCCCAAATATCAAAGAGCAACTTCTGA
CAAAATTAGAGCTGGAGCACTTTGAAAAATGAGAAATTAATTCGAATTCGCCCAAAATTAAATTTAAAGA
GACCTTTAGCTCTACTGTTTCTAATTTATCTTAGTGCTTTTAGTTCAAATAGATCACATCACTCGTATGC
CGCCTAAATTTTAGTATAAAAGCAGACGAGAGTCATGGATTTTAGACCACGCCTACTACTTGGCTTTGTG
TTTTTTTTTATAATCGTTTCGCGTTTTTTTAAACTGAATCTGAAACTAAAGTTTTTAATTTATAGAAAAA
AAAAATTTATCAGTTGCATTTCATGAAAAAAATTTTTCCGTTTTTCCAAAAATTGCTATAATTTAATTTT
GCACCAATTTTTTTCCAAACTAAATTTTGAATATTCCCCAAAATTTAGCGAAATTAAAATTTATATTACG
CTCTAGAATTCTTTAAAATTTTGAAATTAGAATTTCGCGGCAAAATATGTATTCTAAAAATTCAAATTTT
CATTTTGCGTCGATGTTAGATGTTTATATAATAGAACACAACTAAGAAATATTCAGATAAAATGTATAAC
TTCGACATAAATTGGGTTCATTTTTATTACGTCAGAAAGGTTTCCGGTTAAGGCTCCACCCTTTTTTTTA
AATAGATCCCCGATGTTCCGCTCTGAGCTTCTTCCCCATTTCTTGAATTTTTCCGTTTATTTCATTATAA
TTTACATAAAAATGGCAGTTATAGTGCTTAATTTTTACAGAAAACTTGCCTCCTCCAAATTTTCAACTAT
CTTGAAAGGCGCGCCTCTAGAGGATCCCCGGGATTGGCCAAAGGACCCAAAGGTATGTTTCGAATGATAC
TAACATAACATAGAACATTTTCAGGAGGACCCTTGGCTAGGATGGGCCCTAAAAAGAAGCGTAAAGCTAG
CATGAAGCTGTTGTCTTCAATGGAACAAGCTTGCGACATATGCCGGTTAAAAAAACTCAGGTGCTCGAAG
GAAAAGCCCAAGTGTGCCAAGTGTCTGAAGAACAACTCGGAGTGCCGTTATTCTCCCAAGGCTATGAGGT
CCCCACTGACCAGGGCGCATCTGACAGAGGTAGAATCAAGGTTGGAAAAATTGGAAGATTTGTTTCTGCT
CATGTTTCCTCGGGAAAACCTGGACAGCATTTTGAACATGGACTCTTTGGACGAAGTGAAAGTAATGTTG
AAACAATTATATATGCAGGACTATGGTGACACGGATGCTGCTATGGATAGCTTGACCCCTATGGAAAATG
GCATGTCTGAAGGGCCGAGAAAACACATGAAGACTGCGACATCATCGCCAAAAGTGGATGAAGATGGAAG
CCAAAGTCAGTTGAGTGTATCGCCGGAATTCCCGCTGCAGTCTGGTGGCGGAGGGGCTCCTAGGGGTTCC
GGACGGGCTGACGCATTGGACGATTTTGATCTGGATATGCTGGGAAGTGACGCCCTCGATGATTTTGACC
TTGACATGCTTGGTTCGGATGCCCTTGATGACTTTGACCTCGACATGCTCGGCAGTGACGCCCTTGATGA
TTTCGACCTGGACATGCTGATTAACTAAGGTACCGAATTCGCTAGCCGGCCATACAAGTAATCCGGATGA
TCGACGCCAACGTCGTTGAATTTTCAAATTTTAAATACTGAATATTTGTTTTTTTTCCTATTATTTATTT
ATTCTCTTTGTGTTTTTTTTCTTGCTTTCTAAAAAATTAATTCAATCCAAATCTAAACATTTTTTTTTCT
CTTTCCGTCTCCCAATTCGTATTCCGCTCCTCTCATCTGAACACAATGTGCAAGTTTATTTATCTTCTCG
CTTTCATTTCATTAGGACGTGGGGGGAATTGGTGGAAGGGGGAAACACACAAAAGGATGATGGAAATGAA
ATAAGGACACACAATATGCAACAACATTCAATTCAGAAATATGGAGGAAGGTTTAAAAGAAAACATAAAA
ATATATAGAGGAGGAAGGAAAACTAGTAAAAAATAAGCAAAGAAATTAGGCGAACGATGAGAATTGTCCT
CGCTTGGGCCCAAAAGGCCTTTTTTTTTTGGCGCCGACGTCAGGTGGCACTTTTCGGGGAAATGTGCGCG
GAACCCCTATTTGTTTATTTTTCTAAATACATTCAAATATGTATCCGCTCATGAGACAATAACCCTGATA
AATGCTTCAATAATATTGAAAAAGGAAGAGTATGAGTATTCAACATTTCCGTGTCGCCCTTATTCCCTTT
TTTGCGGCATTTTGCCTTCCTGTTTTTGCTCACCCAGAAACGCTGGTGAAAGTAAAAGATGCTGAAGATC
AGTTGGGTGCACGAGTGGGTTACATCGAACTGGATCTCAACAGCGGTAAGATCCTTGAGAGTTTTCGCCC
CGAAGAACGTTTTCCAATGATGAGCACTTTTAAAGTTCTGCTATGTGGCGCGGTATTATCCCGTATTGAC
GCCGGGCAAGAGCAACTCGGTCGCCGCATACACTATTCTCAGAATGACTTGGTTGAGTACTCACCAGTCA
CAGAAAAGCATCTTACGGATGGCATGACAGTAAGAGAATTATGCAGTGCTGCCATAACCATGAGTGATAA
CACTGCGGCCAACTTACTTCTGACAACGATCGGAGGACCGAAGGAGCTAACCGCTTTTTTGCACAACATG
GGGGATCATGTAACTCGCCTTGATCGTTGGGAACCGGAGCTGAATGAAGCCATACCAAACGACGAGCGTG
ACACCACGATGCCTGTAGCAATGGCAACAACGTTGCGCAAACTATTAACTGGCGAACTACTTACTCTAGC
TTCCCGGCAACAATTAATAGACTGGATGGAGGCGGATAAAGTTGCAGGACCACTTCTGCGCTCGGCCCTT
CCGGCTGGCTGGTTTATTGCTGATAAATCTGGAGCCGGTGAGCGTGGGTCTCGCGGTATCATTGCAGCAC
TGGGGCCAGATGGTAAGCCCTCCCGTATCGTAGTTATCTACACGACGGGGAGTCAGGCAACTATGGATGA
ACGAAATAGACAGATCGCTGAGATAGGTGCCTCACTGATTAAGCATTGGTAACTGTCAGACCAAGTTTAC
TCATATATACTTTAGATTGATTTAAAACTTCATTTTTAATTTAAAAGGATCTAGGTGAAGATCCTTTTTG
ATAATCTCATGACCAAAATCCCTTAACGTGAGTTTTCGTTCCACTGAGCGTCAGACCCCGTAGAAAAGAT
CAAAGGATCTTCTTGAGATCCTTTTTTTCTGCGCGTAATCTGCTGCTTGCAAACAAAAAAACCACCGCTA
CCAGCGGTGGTTTGTTTGCCGGATCAAGAGCTACCAACTCTTTTTCCGAAGGTAACTGGCTTCAGCAGAG
CGCAGATACCAAATACTGTTCTTCTAGTGTAGCCGTAGTTAGGCCACCACTTCAAGAACTCTGTAGCACC
GCCTACATACCTCGCTCTGCTAATCCTGTTACCAGTGGCTGCTGCCAGTGGCGATAAGTCGTGTCTTACC
GGGTTGGACTCAAGACGATAGTTACCGGATAAGGCGCAGCGGTCGGGCTGAACGGGGGGTTCGTGCACAC
AGCCCAGCTTGGAGCGAACGACCTACACCGAACTGAGATACCTACAGCGTGAGCTATGAGAAAGCGCCAC
GCTTCCCGAAGGGAGAAAGGCGGACAGGTATCCGGTAAGCGGCAGGGTCGGAACAGGAGAGCGCACGAGG
GAGCTTCCAGGGGGAAACGCCTGGTATCTTTATAGTCCTGTCGGGTTTCGCCACCTCTGACTTGAGCGTC
GATTTTTGTGATGCTCGTCAGGGGGGCGGAGCCTATGGAAAAACGCCAGCAACGCGGCCTTTTTACGGTT
CCTGGCCTTTTGCTGGCCTTTTGCTCACATGTTCTTTCCTGCGTTATCCCCTGATTCTGTGGATAACCGT
ATTACCGCCTTTGAGTGAGCTGATACCGCTCGCCGCAGCCGAACGACCGAGCGCAGCGAGTCAGTGAGCG
AGGAAGCGGAAGAGCGCCCAATACGCAAACCGCCTCTCCCCGCGCGTTGGCCGATTCATTAATGCAGCTG
GCACGACAGGTTTCCCGACTGGAAAGCGGGCAGTGAGCGCAACGCAATTAATGTGAGTTAGCTCACTCAT
TAGGCACCCCAGGCTTTACACTTTATGCTTCCGGCTCGTATGTTGTGTGGAATTGTGAGCGGATAACAAT
TTCACACAGGAAACAGCTATGACCATGATTACGCCAAGCTGTAAGTTTAAACATGATCTTACTAACTAAC
TATTCTCATTTAAATTTTCAGAGCTTAAAAATGGCTGAAATCACTCACAACGATGGATACGCTAACAACT
TGGAAATGAAAT
