>Addgene plasmid #198771 | pHW489 | depositor partial sequence | sequence record 385025 | flp-24 promoter
CTCTTACCTAAAACCCACAAAATTCGTAATTTGTAGACACCAAAGCAGTAATTTTTAATTGCGTGTAAAA
TCAATAGTATATCTCAAAAATCATCCAACCACTTTTTCCCGAATAAAACTCCCATTTCTGAGTACATACT
CAACTACGAGCACACCCCGGGGAGTCCTTTCAAATAATTTTTTCGTGGCTCAAAGTGGTTTTGAAACAAA
ATGATGTGAAGAGCAATTAAATGTATTTTGTTTGTTTTTTCTCTCAATTTTTGTTTCAAACGTTTGTGCC
AGCTTCAGGAACTTGCGAAACGGCTATGTACATCTGATAAACAAGTGAGAGTAATTAGATGATCCCGGAA
GTAAGAAATTAATTGTTGATCTCGATTAGAGATAGAAAATTAAAAAAAGAATGTGCCTCTTTTCAGAGAA
CGGTCATTTTTTTCCGCGGTTTTAGCAGGGTTTTTTTTCAAGGTTTTGAAAGTGAAGATATTTCTGGTTA
TCAAGTTTTCTTTATGGAAAAATGTTTGAAAATTTGACAAAAGGTATTTTAAATCAAATATAGCAAAAAA
TCCACAAAAAAAATTCGACCAGGTTAGCCAGCAAACGCAAAAATATTGCGCGGGAATTCAAATTTGATCC
GGCCGTTACTTTGATTGTTTGCAAAAAAAAATCATTTAAAAAAATCATTTAAAAAATTTAGAAAATTATT
TACATTTTTTTTTTACGGTCATTAAATTTTTTTTGACTCTACTCCACCTTAAAGATTAACGAAGTTTCTA
ATAACAAAAATTTTTGAAATACAGTTTCACTAGTTTCCTATCTGATTTATCGGCAAAACTTTTCATAATT
TACTTCCAGAATAATAATAATGACATCATTTTACTTTCCGCCCAATAAAATATTTGAAAGTTTGAAAAAG
TGGGCGGGGGGATGACACCCACCTTCGGAGAAAAGAGTTCTAGACATGTTGTACGTAAAGTTTCAATTTC
AATTTCCGTTTTTTTTTCAATTTCAACACCCATAAAATGGGATGGATAAGCACTTGGGGTCAAGTTTGAA
GTAATTGATTTCCTCCCTTTTTTGAAATTGTTTCAAGACAAAATTTTGTTTCCCGCGAAGAGATTTGAAT
TTTCCGCTTAATTTTTAAAACTGTTCATGGAATCGTCCAACATTTTTTGGAGTTTTTTTTCAAAAATTAC
AGCATTGGTGGTAGTGGCAGCAGATGGCAAAAATTTTTAGGAATTGATTTTTTTTTTAGTCCTTTCTTAT
TTTTAAGAATTTTATAAATTTTCCAGTTGGATCTGATTTTTGAATTCCAAAAAAATATTGACTCAAAAAT
TCTAAATCGGGAAAAAAATTAAAAATTCCTTTCCCATTGGGTGGAATTTCAAATGTTTTACTGAAATACC
AATTGATCATTCTCGAGATTTTTTCATGAAAAAAGTAGACACTGAGACAATGATAAAAATACGTATGTTT
TTGAAAAAATACATGACGTATGCACTTAAAGATGGAGTACAGTTTGTGGGTATTTTGCTTAAATAGACTA
AAAGTGGGCCAAAGTCACCTAATTTCATAACGAGAAAACACAAAAAATGTTGAAAAATTTTTTATGGCGG
ATCAGAAAAAAAGAGCCAAATTTTGCTAAAATCTGAAATTTTGCACACGTTTCAGCTTTCCGAACAAATT
CGTTTCAATTTCATTTCAAAATCCAATAAATCCCCAAATATCAAAGAGCAACTTCTGACAAAATTAGAGC
TGGAGCACTTTGAAAAATGAGAAATTAATTCGAATTCGCCCAAAATTAAATTTAAAGAGACCTTTAGCTC
TACTGTTTCTAATTTATCTTAGTGCTTTTAGTTCAAATAGATCACATCACTCGTATGCCGCCTAAATTTT
AGTATAAAAGCAGACGAGAGTCATGGATTTTAGACCACGCCTACTACTTGGCTTTGTGTTTTTTTTTATA
ATCGTTTCGCGTTTTTTTAAACTGAATCTGAAACTAAAGTTTTTAATTTATAGAAAAAAAAAATTTATCA
GTTGCATTTCATGAAAAAAATTTTTCCGTTTTTCCAAAAATTGCTATAATTTAATTTTGCACCAATTTTT
TTCCAAACTAAATTTTGAATATTCCCCAAAATTTAGCGAAATTAAAATTTATATTACGCTCTAGAATTCT
TTAAAATTTTGAAATTAGAATTTCGCGGCAAAATATGTATTCTAAAAATTCAAATTTTCATTTTGCGTCG
ATGTTAGATGTTTATATAATAGAACACAACTAAGAAATATTCAGATAAAATGTATAACTTCGACATAAAT
TGGGTTCATTTTTATTACGTCAGAAAGGTTTCCGGTTAAGGCTCCACCCTTTTTTTTAAATAGATCCCCG
ATGTTCCGCTCTGAGCTTCTTCCCCATTTCTTGAATTTTTCCGTTTATTTCATTATAATTTACATAAAAA
TGGCAGTTATAGTGCTTAATTTTTACAGAAAACTTGCCTCCTCCAAATTTTCAACTATCTTGAAA
